Addgene plasmid #17556: DBD (N208AH212R) Foxo1-ADA pDNR-CMV
Depositing lab: Domenico Accili. Publication: A Foxo/Notch pathway controls myogenic differentiation and fiber type specification. Kitamura T, Kitamura YI, Funahashi Y, Shawber CJ, Castrillon DH, Kollipara R, DePinho RA, Kitajewski J, Accili D. J Clin Invest. 2007 Sep . 117(9):2477-85. 10.1172/JCI32054 PubMed 17717603.
Backbone
  Vector backbone: pDNR-CMV
  Backbone size w/o insert (bp): 5600
  Vector type: Mammalian Expression
Growth in bacteria
  Bacterial resistance: Ampicillin, 100 μg/mL
  Growth temperature: 37°C
  Growth strain: DH5alpha
  Copy number: Unknown
Gene/Insert
  Gene/Insert name: Foxo1 ADA DBD (alt names: Foxo1; Fkhr; forkhead box O1)
  Species: M. musculus (mouse)
  Insert size (bp): 1700
  Mutation: DNA binding-deficient and phosphorylation-deficient mutantChanged N208A, H212R, T24A, S253D, S316A
  Entrez Gene: Foxo1 (a.k.a. Afxh, FKHR, Fkhr1, Foxo1a)
  Promoter: CMV
  Tag / fusion protein: Myc (N terminal on backbone); Flag (N terminal on insert)
  Cloning method: Restriction Enzyme; 5′ cloning site KpnI (not destroyed); 3′ cloning site ? (unknown if destroyed)
  Sequencing primers: 5′ CMV-F; 3′ M13-rev
Terms and licenses: Academic/Nonprofit Terms; Industry Terms: Not Available to Industry
Depositor comments: This plasmid has an E15G mutation that is not thought to affect plasmid function. It also has K219R, G282R, and L619P polymorphisms.
How to cite: DBD (N208AH212R) Foxo1-ADA pDNR-CMV was a gift from Domenico Accili (Addgene plasmid # 17556)
