[The description below was written by a language model from this plasmid's Addgene catalogue record.]
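Description:
DBD (N208AH212R) Foxo1-ADA pDNR-CMV is a mammalian expression plasmid built on the pDNR-CMV backbone (about 5.6 kb without insert) that carries a roughly 1.7 kb mouse Foxo1 (forkhead box O1, Fkhr) coding sequence under control of the CMV promoter, a strong constitutive promoter in most mammalian cell types. The plasmid is propagated in E. coli with ampicillin selection. The record does not state the copy number, the origin of replication or any mammalian selection marker, and no feature table is available to confirm other backbone elements. The insert was cloned by restriction enzymes with KpnI at the 5′ junction, while the 3′ site is not recorded. The encoded protein carries two N-terminal epitope tags, a Myc tag contributed by the backbone and a Flag tag supplied with the insert, which allow detection or immunoprecipitation.

The Foxo1 allele combines two sets of mutations. The "ADA" changes (T24A, S253D, S316A) alter the three sites described in the record as phosphorylation-deficient. These residues are the sites through which Akt signalling normally drives Foxo1 out of the nucleus, so this type of mutant is generally used as a constitutively nuclear form that does not respond to insulin or growth factor signalling. The N208A and H212R substitutions abolish DNA binding. Together they yield a protein suited to asking which Foxo1 effects are independent of direct binding to its target DNA. The associated work concerns Foxo/Notch control of myogenic differentiation and fibre type specification. The depositor also notes an E15G mutation that is not thought to affect function, plus K219R, G282R and L619P polymorphisms.
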