>Addgene plasmid #17556 | DBD (N208AH212R) Foxo1-ADA pDNR-CMV | addgene partial sequence | sequence record 69814 | CMV-F 5'-CGCAAATGGGCGGTAGGCGTG-3'
CTATATAAGCAGAGCTCGTTTAGTGAACCGTCAGAATTGCCATGGAGCAGAAGCTGATCAGCGAGGAGGA
CCTGAACGAATTCAGATCTGGTACCGCCATGGACTACAAGGACGACGATGACAAGGCCGAGGCGCCCCAG
GTGGTGGAGACCGACCCGGACTTCGGGCCGCTGCCCCGGCAGCGCTCCTGTGCCTGGCCGCTGCCCAGGC
CGGAGTTTAACCAGTCCAACTCGACCACCTCCAGTCCGGCGCCGTCGGGCGGCGCGGCCGCCAACCCCGA
CGCCGCGGCGAGCCTGGCCTCGGCGTCCGCTGTCAGCACCGACTTTATGAGCAACCTGAGCCTGCTGGAG
GAGAGTGAGGACTTCGCGCGGGCGCCAGGCTGCGTGGCCGTGGCGGCGGCGGCTGCGGCCAGCAGGGGCC
TGTGCGGGGACTTCCAGGGCCCCGAGGCGGGCTGCGTGCACCCAGCGCCGCCACAGCCCCCACCGACCGG
GCCGCTGTCGCAGCCCCCACCCGTGCCTCCCTCCGCTGCCGCCGCCGCGGGGCCACTCGCGGGACAGCCG
CGCAAGACCAGCTCGTCGCGCCGCAACGCGTGGGGCAACCTGTCGTACGCCGACCTCATCACCAAGGCCA
TCGAGAGCTCAGCCGAGAAGAGGCTCACCCTGTCGCAGATCTACGAGTGGATGGTGAAGAGCGTGCCCTA
CTTCAAGGATAAGGGCGACAGCAACAGCTCGGCGGGCTGGAAGGCTTCAATTCGCCGCAATCTGTCCCTT
CACAGCAGGTTTATTC
