>Addgene plasmid #17556 | DBD (N208AH212R) Foxo1-ADA pDNR-CMV | addgene partial sequence | sequence record 72039 | mFoxo1-F 5'-aaggccatcgagagctcag-3'
CCTGTCGCAGATCTACGAGTGGATGGTGAAGAGCGTGCCCTACTTCAAGGATAAGGGCGACAGCAACAGC
TCGGCGGGCTGGAAGGCTTCAATTCGCCGCAATCTGTCCCTTCACAGCAGGTTTATTCGAGTGCAGAATG
AAGGAACTGGAAAGAGTTCTTGGTGGATGCTCAATCCAGAGGGAGGCAAGAGCGGAAAATCACCCCGGAG
AAGAGCTGCGGACATGGACAACAACAGTAAATTTGCTAAGAGCCGAGGGCGGGCTGCTAAGAAAAAAGCA
TCTCTCCAGTCTGGGCAAGAGGGTCCTAGAGACAGCCCTGGGTCTCAGTTTTCTAAGTGGCCTGCGAGTC
CTGGGTCCCACAGCAACGATGACTTTGATAACTGGAGTACATTTCGTCCTCGAACCAGCGCAAATGCTAG
TACCATCAGTGGGAGACTTTCTCCCATCATGACAGAGCAGGATGACCTGGGAGATGGGGACGTGCATTCC
CTGGTGTATCCACCCTCTGCTGCCAAGATGGCGTCTACGCTGCCCAGTCTGTCTGAAATCAGCAATCCAG
AAAACATGGAGAACCTTCTGGATAATCTCAACCTTCTCTCGTCCCCAACATCTTTAACTGTGTCCACCCA
GTCCTCGCCTGGCAGCATGATGCAGCAGACACCATGCTATTCGTTTGCACCGCCAAACACCAGTCTAAAT
TCACCCAGTCCAAACTACTCAAAGTACACATACGGCCAATCCAGCATGAGCCCTTTGCCCCAGATGCCTA
TGCAGACACTTCAGGACAGCAAATCAAGTTACGGAGGATTGAACCAGTATAACTGTGCCCCAGGACTCTT
GAAAGAGTTGTTGACTTCTGACTCTCCTCCCCACAATGACATTATGTCACCGGTTGATCCCGGAGTGGCC
CAACCCAACAGTCGGGTCCTGGGCCAAAATGTAATGATGGGCCCTAATTCGGTCATGCCAGCGTATGGCA
GCCAGGCATCTCATAACAAAATGATGAACCCCAGCTCCCACACCCACCCTGGACATGCACAGCAAACGGC
TTCGGTCAACGGCCGTACCCTGCCCCATGTGGTGAACAC
