>Addgene plasmid #17556 | DBD (N208AH212R) Foxo1-ADA pDNR-CMV | addgene partial sequence | sequence record 72052 | M13_reverse
ACTATAGGGAATTAACTTTCTGGTTTTTCAGTTCCTCGAGGAGCTTTTTGCAAAAGCCTAGGCCTCCAAA
AAAGCCTCCTCACTACTTCTGGAATAGCTCAGAGGCCGAGGCGGCCTCGGCCTCTGCATAAATAAAAAAA
ATTAGTCAGCCATGGGGCGGAGAATGGGCGGAACTGGGCGGAGTTAGGGGCGGGATGGGCGGAGTTAGGG
GCGGGACTATGGTTGCTGACTAATTGAGATGCATGCTTTGCATACTTCTGCCTGCTGGGGAGCCTGGGGA
CTTTCCACACCTGGTTGCTGACTAATTGAGATGCATGCTTTGCATACTTCTGCCTGCTGGGGAGCCTGGG
GACTTTCCACACCCTAACTGACACACATTCCACAGCCAAGCTGGCCGCGTACCCAATTCAACAGGCATCT
ACTGAGTGGACCCAACGCATGAGAGGACAGTGCCAAGCAAGCAACTCAAATGTCCCACCGGTTGGGCATG
GCCAGGTAGCCTATGCTGTGTCTGGACGTCCTCCTGCTGGTATAGTTATTTTAAAATCAGAAGGACAGGG
AAGGGAGCAGTGGTTCACGCCTGTAATCCCAGCAATTTGGGAGGCCAAGGTGGGTAGATCACCTGAGATT
AGGAGTTGGAGACCAGCCTGGCCAATATGGTGAAACCCCGTCTCTACCAAAAAAACAAAAATTAGCTGAG
CCTGGTCATGCATGCCTGGAATCCCAACAACTCGGGAGGCTGAGGCAGGAGAATCGCTTGAACCCAGGAG
GCGGAGATTGCAGTGAGCCAAGATTGTGCCACTGCACTCCAGCTTGGTTCCCAATAGACCCCGCAGGCCC
TACAGGTTGTCTTCCCAACTTGCCCCTTGCTCCATACCACC
