>Addgene plasmid #17556 | DBD (N208AH212R) Foxo1-ADA pDNR-CMV | addgene partial sequence | sequence record 72055 | Amp-R 5'-ATAATACCGCGCCACATAGC-3'
GCTCATCATTGGAAAACGTTCTTCGGGGCGAAAACTCTCAAGGATCTTACCGCTGTTGAGATCCAGTTCG
ATGTAACCCACTCGTGCACCCAACTGATCTTCAGCATCTTTTACTTTCACCAGCGTTTCTGGGTGAGCAA
AAACAGGAAGGCAAAATGCCGCAAAAAAGGGAATAAGGGCGACACGGAAATGTTGAATACTCATACTCTT
CCTTTTTCAATATTATTGAAGCATTTATCAGGGTTATTGTCTCATGAGCGGATACATATTTGAATGTATT
TAGAAAAATAAACAAATAGGGGTTCCGCGCACATTTCCCCGAAAAGTGCCACCTG
[124 nt withheld, positions 336-459]
C
[91 nt withheld, positions 461-551]
A
[49 nt withheld, positions 553-601]
CCTTTGACGTTGGAGTCCACGTTCTTT
[37 nt withheld, positions 629-665]
ACCCTATCTCGGTCTATTCTTTTGATTTATAAGGGATTTTGCCGATTTCGGCCTATTGGTTAAAAAATGA
GCTGATTTAACAAAAATTTAACGCGAATTTTAACAAAATATTAACGCTTACAATTTCCATTCGCCATTCA
GGCTGCGCAACTGTTGGGAAGGGCGATCGGTGCGGGCCTCTTCGCTATTACGCCAGCTGGCGAAAGGGGG
ATGTGCTGCAAGGCGATTAAGTTGGGTAACGCCAGGGTTTTCCCAGTCACGACGTTGTAAAACGACGGCC
AGTGCCAAGCTGATCTATACATTGAATCAATATTGGCAATTAGCCATATTAGTCATTGGTTATATAGCAT
AAATCAATATTGGCTATTGGCCATTGCATACGTTG
