>Addgene plasmid #17556 | DBD (N208AH212R) Foxo1-ADA pDNR-CMV | addgene partial sequence | sequence record 72356 | hGH-pA-R 5'-CCAGCTTGGTTCCCAATAGA-3'
GTTGTCTTCCAACTTGCCCCTTGCTCCATACCACCCCCCTCCACCCCATAATATTATAGAAGGACACCTA
GTCAGACAAAATGATGCAACTTAATTTTATTAGGACAAGGCTGGTGGGCACTGGAGTGGCAACTTCCAGG
GCCAGGAGAGGCACTGGGGAGGGGTCACAGGGATGCCACCCGGGATCCTCTAGAATTCAGCGGCCGCTTT
TTTTTTTTTTTTTTTTTTTTTTTTTTTTAATCTTGAAAACTATAAGGAGGGGTGAAGGGCATCTTTGGAC
TGCTCCTCAGTTCCTGCTGTCAGACAATCTGAAGGACTTTTAAATGTAGCCTGCTCACTAACTCTTAGCC
TGACACCCAGCTGTGTGTTGTAGTCTTGACACTGTGTGGGAAGCTTTGGTTGGGCAACACATTATCAAAG
TTAAAATCCAAGGTATCTCCATCCATGGGGTCATTCCGAATGATGGACTCCATGTCACAGTCCAAGCGCT
CAATAAACATGCCATCCAAGTCACTTGGGAGCTTCTCCTGGTGGAGGACACCCATCCTACCATAGCCATT
GCAGCTGCTCACCGAGGAGTAGCTGCCCAGGGCACTCATCTGCATGGGGTGGGACAGAGGCACTTGTAAA
GGTGTCTTCACGGGGGTCAAGCGGTTCATGGCAGATGTGTGAGGCATGGTGTTCACCACATGGGGCAGGG
TACGGCCGTTGACCGAAGCCGTTTGCTGTGCATGTCCAGGGTGGGTGTGGGAGCTGGGGTTCATCATTTT
GTTATGAGATGCCTGGCTGCCATACGCTGGCATGACCGAATTAGGGCCCATCATTACATTTTGGCCCAGG
ACCCGACTGTTGGGTTGGGCCACTCCGGGATCAACCGGTGACATAATGTCATTGTGGGGAGGAGAGTCAG
AAGTCAACAACTCTTTCAAGAGTCCTGGGG
